Addgene plasmid #152084: pGBW-m4134112
Purpose: Mammalian expression plasmid for SARS-CoV-2 surface glycoprotein (Spike protein)
Depositing lab: Ginkgo Bioworks & Benjie Chen.
Backbone
  Vector backbone: pTwist_CMV_Hygro_6
  Backbone size w/o insert (bp): 6525
  Vector type: Mammalian Expression
  Selectable markers: Hygromycin
Growth in bacteria
  Bacterial resistance: Ampicillin, 100 μg/mL
  Growth temperature: 37°C
  Growth strain: DH5alpha
  Copy number: High Copy
Gene/Insert
  Gene/Insert name: SARS-CoV-2 S (surface glycoprotein) (alt names: Spike protein; S protein)
  Species: Severe acute respiratory syndrome coronavirus 2
  Insert size (bp): 3815
  Mutation: wt
  Entrez Gene: S (a.k.a. GU280_gp02, spike glycoprotein)
  Promoter: CMV
  Tag / fusion protein: Cleavable TEV;V5 (C terminal on backbone)
  Cloning method: Unknown
Resource information
  A portion of this plasmid was derived from a plasmid made by: GinkgoBioworks
Depositor comments: NCBI reference sequence: YP_009724390.1
How to cite: pGBW-m4134112 was a gift from Ginkgo Bioworks & Benjie Chen (Addgene plasmid # 152084 ; http://n2t.net/addgene:152084 ; RRID:Addgene_152084)
