[The description below was written by a language model from this plasmid's Addgene catalogue record and pLannotate feature annotations shown in this document.]
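Description:
pGBW-m4134112 is a mammalian expression plasmid built on the pTwist_CMV_Hygro_6 backbone that carries the wild-type surface (spike) glycoprotein gene of SARS-CoV-2. It is maintained in E. coli as a high-copy plasmid through a ColE1/pUC-type origin and selected with ampicillin via a full-length β-lactamase gene. For mammalian cells, a separate cassette places a hygromycin B phosphotransferase gene under the human ubiquitin C promoter with a synthetic polyadenylation signal, allowing hygromycin selection of transfected or stably expressing cells.

The spike open reading frame, roughly 3.8 kb of the approximately 10.4 kb sequenced plasmid, sits downstream of the human cytomegalovirus immediate-early enhancer and promoter. An SV40 polyadenylation signal is annotated downstream of the coding sequence, although on the reverse strand. The catalogue entry states that the backbone supplies a C-terminal V5 epitope tag preceded by a TEV protease cleavage site, which would permit detection or capture of the protein and subsequent removal of the tag. These elements are not individually annotated in the feature table, though there is unannotated sequence between the end of the spike match and the polyadenylation signal where they could lie. The expression unit is bracketed by bacterial T7 and rrnG transcription terminators, extra synthetic polyadenylation signals and short 5' and 3' β-globin insulator elements, which typically shield a cassette from transcriptional read-through and from neighbouring regulatory elements. The plasmid's recorded purpose is expression of spike protein in mammalian cells; more specific applications are not stated.
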