Features (pLannotate 1.2.2; 20 found; start..end, strand, type, name):
      1..304     +  enhancer       CMV enhancer: human cytomegalovirus immediate early enhancer
    377..394     -  promoter       CMV promoter (fragment): human cytomegalovirus (CMV) immediate early promoter
    457..508     +  promoter       CMVd2 promoter: truncated human cytomegalovirus (CMV) immediate early promoter that yields moderately reduced expression relative to the full-length promoter
    583..4401    +  CDS            S: SPIKE_SARS2 - Experimental evidence at protein level: Swiss-Prot protein existence level 1. [Spike glycoprotein]: May down-regulate host tetherin (BST2) by lysosomal degradation, thereby counteracting its antiviral activity. From Severe acute respiratory syndrome coronavirus 2 (2019-nCoV) (SARS-CoV-2).
   4533..4654    -  polyA_signal   SV40 poly(A) signal: SV40 polyadenylation signal
   4677..4746    -  CDS            large T antigen (fragment): large T antigen from SV40 (simian virus 40)
   4769..4815    +  terminator     T7 terminator: transcription terminator for bacteriophage T7 RNA polymerase
   4845..4981    +  terminator     rrnG terminator: transcription terminator from the E. coli ribosomal RNA rrnG operon (Albrechtsen et al., 1991)
   5026..5097    +  misc_feature   3' β-globin insulator: insulator downstream of the human β-globin locus (Farrell et al., 2002)
   5323..5911    -  rep_origin     ori: high-copy-number ColE1/pMB1/pBR322/pUC origin of replication
   6083..6147    -  CDS            bla(M) (fragment): β-lactamase lacking the signal sequence; bla(M); allows cytosolic expression of β-lactamase
   6411..7620    +  promoter       UbC promoter: human ubiquitin C promoter
   7630..8651    +  CDS            HygR (fragment): hygromycin B phosphotransferase confers resistance to hygromycin
   8679..8727    +  polyA_signal   poly(A) signal: synthetic polyadenylation signal
   8993..9853    +  CDS            AmpR: β-lactamase; bla; confers resistance to ampicillin, carbenicillin, and related antibiotics
   9866..10002   +  terminator     rrnG terminator: transcription terminator from the E. coli ribosomal RNA rrnG operon (Albrechtsen et al., 1991)
  10154..10225   +  misc_feature   5' β-globin insulator: insulator upstream of the human β-globin locus (Farrell et al., 2002)
  10230..10276   -  terminator     T7 terminator: transcription terminator for bacteriophage T7 RNA polymerase
  10294..10342   -  polyA_signal   poly(A) signal: synthetic polyadenylation signal
  10373..10422   +  enhancer       CMV enhancer (fragment): human cytomegalovirus immediate early enhancer
>Addgene plasmid #152084 | pGBW-m4134112 | addgene full sequence | sequence record 313508 | Addgene NGS Result
CGTTACATAACTTACGGTAAATGGCCCGCCTGGCTGACCGCCCAACGACCCCCGCCCATTGACGTCAATA
ATGACGTATGTTCCCATAGTAACGCCAATAGGGACTTTCCATTGACGTCAATGGGTGGAGTATTTACGGT
AAACTGCCCACTTGGCAGTACATCAAGTGTATCATATGCCAAGTACGCCCCCTATTGACGTCAATGACGG
TAAATGGCCCGCCTGGCATTATGCCCAGTACATGACCTTATGGGACTTTCCTACTTGGCAGTACATCTAC
GTATTAGTCATCGCTATTACCATGCTGATGCGGTTTTGGCAGTACATCAATGGGCGTGGATAGCGGTTTG
ACTCACGGGGATTTCCAAGTCTCCACCCCATTGACGTCAATGGGAGTTTGTTTTGGCACCAAAATCAACG
GGACTTTCCAAAATGTCGTAACAACTCCGCCCCATTGACGCAAATGGGCGGTAGGCGTGTACGGTGGGAG
GTCTATATAAGCAGAGCTGGTTTAGTGAACCGTCAGATCAGATCTTTGTCGATCCTACCATCCACTCGAC
ACACCCGCCAGCGGCCGCCACCATGTTTGTTTTTCTTGTTTTATTGCCACTAGTCTCTAGTCAGTGTGTT
AATCTTACAACCAGAACTCAATTACCCCCTGCATACACTAATTCTTTCACACGTGGTGTTTATTACCCTG
ACAAAGTTTTCAGATCCTCAGTTTTACATTCAACTCAGGACTTGTTCTTACCTTTCTTTTCCAATGTTAC
TTGGTTCCATGCTATACATGTCTCTGGGACCAATGGTACTAAGAGGTTTGATAACCCTGTCCTACCATTT
AATGATGGTGTTTATTTTGCTTCCACTGAGAAGTCTAACATAATAAGAGGCTGGATTTTTGGTACTACTT
TAGATTCGAAGACCCAGTCCCTACTTATTGTTAATAACGCTACTAATGTTGTTATTAAAGTCTGTGAATT
TCAATTTTGTAATGATCCATTTTTGGGTGTTTATTACCACAAAAACAACAAAAGTTGGATGGAAAGTGAG
TTCAGAGTTTATTCTAGTGCGAATAATTGCACTTTTGAATATGTCTCTCAGCCTTTTCTTATGGACCTTG
AAGGAAAACAGGGTAATTTCAAAAATCTTAGGGAATTTGTGTTTAAGAATATTGATGGTTATTTTAAAAT
ATATTCTAAGCACACGCCTATTAATTTAGTGCGTGATCTCCCTCAGGGTTTTTCGGCTTTAGAACCATTG
GTAGATTTGCCAATAGGTATTAACATCACTAGGTTTCAAACTTTACTTGCTTTACATAGAAGTTATTTGA
CTCCTGGTGATTCTTCTTCAGGTTGGACAGCTGGTGCTGCAGCTTATTATGTGGGTTATCTTCAACCTAG
GACTTTTCTATTAAAATATAATGAAAATGGAACCATTACAGATGCTGTAGACTGTGCACTTGACCCTCTC
TCAGAAACAAAGTGTACGTTGAAATCCTTCACTGTAGAAAAAGGAATCTATCAAACTTCTAACTTTAGAG
TCCAACCAACAGAATCTATTGTTAGATTTCCTAATATTACAAACTTGTGCCCTTTTGGTGAAGTTTTTAA
CGCCACCAGATTTGCATCTGTTTATGCTTGGAACAGGAAGAGAATCAGCAACTGTGTTGCTGATTATTCT
GTCCTATATAATTCCGCATCATTTTCCACTTTTAAGTGTTATGGAGTGTCTCCTACTAAATTAAATGATC
TCTGCTTTACTAATGTCTATGCAGATTCATTTGTAATTAGAGGTGATGAAGTCAGACAAATCGCTCCAGG
GCAAACTGGAAAGATTGCTGATTATAATTATAAATTACCAGATGATTTTACAGGCTGCGTTATAGCTTGG
AATTCTAACAATCTTGATTCTAAGGTTGGTGGTAATTATAATTACCTGTATAGATTGTTTAGGAAGTCTA
ATCTCAAACCTTTTGAGAGAGATATTTCAACTGAAATCTATCAGGCCGGTAGCACACCTTGTAATGGTGT
TGAAGGTTTTAATTGTTACTTTCCTTTACAATCATATGGTTTCCAACCCACTAATGGTGTTGGTTACCAA
CCATACAGAGTAGTAGTACTTTCTTTTGAACTTCTACATGCACCAGCAACTGTTTGTGGACCTAAAAAGT
CTACTAATTTGGTTAAAAACAAATGTGTCAATTTCAACTTCAATGGTTTAACAGGCACAGGTGTTCTTAC
TGAGTCTAACAAAAAGTTTCTGCCTTTCCAACAATTTGGCAGAGACATTGCTGACACTACTGATGCTGTC
CGTGATCCACAGACACTTGAGATTCTTGACATTACACCATGTTCTTTTGGTGGTGTCAGTGTTATAACAC
CAGGAACAAATACTTCTAACCAGGTTGCTGTTCTTTATCAGGATGTTAACTGCACAGAAGTCCCTGTTGC
TATTCATGCAGATCAACTTACTCCTACTTGGCGTGTTTATTCTACAGGTTCTAATGTTTTTCAAACACGT
GCAGGCTGTTTAATAGGGGCTGAACATGTCAACAACTCATATGAGTGTGACATACCCATTGGTGCAGGTA
TATGCGCTAGTTATCAGACTCAGACTAATTCTCCTCGGCGGGCACGTAGTGTAGCTAGTCAATCCATCAT
TGCCTACACTATGTCACTTGGTGCAGAAAATTCAGTTGCTTACTCTAATAACTCTATTGCCATACCCACA
AATTTTACTATTAGTGTTACCACAGAAATTCTACCAGTGTCTATGACCAAGACATCAGTAGATTGTACAA
TGTACATTTGTGGTGATTCAACTGAATGCAGCAATCTTTTGTTGCAATATGGCAGTTTTTGTACACAATT
AAACCGTGCTTTAACTGGAATAGCTGTTGAACAAGACAAAAACACCCAAGAAGTTTTTGCACAAGTCAAA
CAAATTTACAAAACACCACCAATTAAAGATTTTGGTGGTTTTAATTTTTCACAAATATTACCAGATCCAT
CAAAACCAAGCAAGAGGTCATTTATTGAAGATCTACTTTTCAACAAAGTGACACTTGCAGATGCTGGCTT
CATCAAACAATATGGTGATTGCCTTGGTGATATTGCTGCTAGAGACCTCATTTGTGCACAAAAGTTTAAC
GGCCTTACTGTTTTGCCACCTTTGCTCACAGATGAAATGATTGCTCAATACACTTCTGCACTGTTAGCGG
GTACAATCACTTCTGGTTGGACCTTTGGTGCAGGTGCTGCATTACAAATACCATTTGCTATGCAAATGGC
TTATAGGTTTAATGGTATTGGAGTTACACAGAATGTTCTCTATGAGAACCAAAAATTGATTGCCAACCAA
TTTAATAGTGCTATTGGCAAAATTCAAGACTCACTTTCTTCCACAGCAAGTGCACTTGGAAAACTTCAAG
ATGTGGTCAACCAAAATGCACAAGCTTTAAACACGCTTGTTAAACAACTTAGCTCCAATTTTGGTGCAAT
TTCAAGTGTTTTAAATGATATCCTTTCACGTCTTGACAAAGTTGAGGCTGAAGTGCAAATTGATAGGTTG
ATCACAGGCAGACTTCAAAGTTTGCAGACATATGTGACTCAACAATTAATTAGAGCTGCAGAAATCAGAG
CTTCTGCTAATCTTGCTGCTACTAAAATGTCAGAGTGTGTACTTGGACAATCAAAAAGAGTTGATTTTTG
TGGAAAGGGCTATCATCTTATGTCCTTCCCTCAGTCAGCACCTCATGGTGTAGTCTTCTTGCATGTGACT
TATGTCCCTGCACAAGAAAAGAACTTCACAACTGCTCCTGCCATTTGTCATGATGGAAAAGCACACTTTC
CTCGTGAAGGTGTCTTTGTTTCAAATGGCACACACTGGTTTGTAACACAAAGGAATTTTTATGAACCACA
AATCATTACTACAGACAACACATTTGTGTCTGGTAACTGTGATGTTGTAATAGGAATTGTCAACAACACA
GTTTATGATCCTTTGCAACCTGAATTAGACTCATTCAAGGAGGAGTTAGATAAATATTTTAAGAATCATA
CATCACCAGATGTTGATTTAGGTGACATCTCTGGCATTAATGCTTCAGTTGTAAACATTCAAAAAGAAAT
TGACCGCCTCAATGAGGTTGCCAAGAATTTAAATGAATCTCTCATCGATCTCCAAGAACTTGGAAAGTAT
GAGCAGTATATAAAATGGCCATGGTACATTTGGCTAGGTTTTATAGCTGGCTTGATTGCCATAGTAATGG
TGACAATTATGCTTTGCTGTATGACCAGTTGCTGTAGTTGTCTCAAGGGCTGTTGTTCTTGTGGATCCTG
CTGCAAATTTGATGAAGACGACTCTGAGCCAGTGCTCAAAGGAGTCAAATTACATTACACAGAAAACCTT
TACTTTCAGTCGGGGAAACCTATACCCAATCCACTTCTCGGCTTAGATTCTACCTAAGGATCCGCAGGCC
TCTGCTAGCTTGACTGACTGAGATACAGCGTACCTTCAGCTCACAGACATGATAAGATACATTGATGAGT
TTGGACAAACCACAACTAGAATGCAGTGAAAAAAATGCTTTATTTGTGAAATTTGTGATGCTATTGCTTT
ATTTGTAACCATTATAAGCTGCAATAAACAAGTTAACAACAACAATTGCATTCATTTTATGTTTCAGGTT
CAGGGGGAGGTGTGGGAGGTTTTTTAAAGCAAGTAAAACCTCTACAAATGTGGTATTGGCCCATCTCTAT
CGGTATCGTAGCATAACCCCTTGGGGCCTCTAAACGGGTCTTGAGGGGTTTTTTGTGCCCCTCGGGCCGG
ATTGCTATCTACCGGCATTGGCGCAGAAAAAAATGCCTGATGCGACGCTGCGCGTCTTATACTCCCACAT
ATGCCAGATTCAGCAACGGATACGGCTTCCCCAACTTGCCCACTTCCATACGTGTCCTCCTTACCAGAAA
TTTATCCTTAAGGTCGTCAGCTATCCTGCAGGCGATCTCTCGATTTCGATCAAGACATTCCTTTAATGGT
CTTTTCTGGACACCACTAGGGGTCAGAAGTAGTTCATCAAACTTTCTTCCCTCCCTAATCTCATTGGTTA
CCTTGGGCTATCGAAACTTAATTAACCAGTCAAGTCAGCTACTTGGCGAGATCGACTTGTCTGGGTTTCG
ACTACGCTCAGAATTGCGTCAGTCAAGTTCGATCTGGTCCTTGCTATTGCACCCGTTCTCCGATTACGAG
TTTCATTTAAATCATGTGAGCAAAAGGCCAGCAAAAGGCCAGGAACCGTAAAAAGGCCGCGTTGCTGGCG
TTTTTCCATAGGCTCCGCCCCCCTGACGAGCATCACAAAAATCGACGCTCAAGTCAGAGGTGGCGAAACC
CGACAGGACTATAAAGATACCAGGCGTTTCCCCCTGGAAGCTCCCTCGTGCGCTCTCCTGTTCCGACCCT
GCCGCTTACCGGATACCTGTCCGCCTTTCTCCCTTCGGGAAGCGTGGCGCTTTCTCATAGCTCACGCTGT
AGGTATCTCAGTTCGGTGTAGGTCGTTCGCTCCAAGCTGGGCTGTGTGCACGAACCCCCCGTTCAGCCCG
ACCGCTGCGCCTTATCCGGTAACTATCGTCTTGAGTCCAACCCGGTAAGACACGACTTATCGCCACTGGC
AGCAGCCACTGGTAACAGGATTAGCAGAGCGAGGTATGTAGGCGGTGCTACAGAGTTCTTGAAGTGGTGG
CCTAACTACGGCTACACTAGAAGAACAGTATTTGGTATCTGCGCTCTGCTGAAGCCAGTTACCTTCGGAA
AAAGAGTTGGTAGCTCTTGATCCGGCAAACAAACCACCGCTGGTAGCGGTGGTTTTTTTGTTTGCAAGCA
GCAGATTACGCGCAGAAAAAAAGGATCTCAAGAAGATCCTTTGATCTTTTCTACGGGGTCTGACGCTCAG
TGGAACGAAAACTCACGTTAAGGGATTTTGGTCATGAGATTATCAAAAAGGATCTTCACCTAGATCCTTT
TAAATTAAAAATGAAGTTTTAAATCAATCTAAAGTATATATGAGTAAACTTGGTCTGACAGTTACCAATG
CTTAATCAGTGAGGCACCTATCTCAGCGATCTGTCTATTTCGTTCATCCATAGTTGCATTTAAATTTCCG
AACTCTCCAAGGCCCTCGTCGGAAAATCTTCAAACCTTTCGTCCGATCCATCTTGCAGGCTACCTCTCGA
ACGAACTATCGCAAGTCTCTTGGCCGGCCTTGCGCCTTGGCTATTGCTTGGCAGCGCCTATCGCCAGGTA
TTACTCCAATCCCGAATATCCGAGATCGGGATCACCCGAGAGAAGTTCAACCTACATCCTCAATCCCGAT
CTATCCGAGATCCGAGGAATATCGAAATCGGGGCGCGCCTGGCCTCCGCGCCGGGTTTTGGCGCCTCCCG
CGGGCGCCCCCCTCGTCACGGCGAGCGCTGCCACGTCAGACGAAGGGCGCAGGAGCGTCCTGATCCTTCC
GCCCGGACGCTCAGGACAGCGGCCCGCTGCTCATAAGACTCGGCCTTAGAACCCCAGTATCAGCAGAAGG
ACATTTTAGGACGGGACTTGGGTGACTCTAGGGCACTGGTTTTCTTTCCAGAGAGCGGAACAGGCGAGGA
AAAGTAGTCCCTTCTCGGCGATTCTGCGGAGGGATCTCCGTGGGGCGGTGAACGCCGATGATTATATAAG
GACGCGCCGGGTGTGGCACAGCTAGTTCCGTCGCAGCCGGGATTTGGGTCGCGGTTCTTGTTTGTGGATC
GCTGTGATCGTCACTTGGTGAGTAGCGGGCTGCTGGGCTGGCCGGGGCTTTCGTGGCCGCCGGGCCGCTC
GGTGGGACGGAAGCGTGTGGAGAGACCGCCAAGGGCTGTAGTCTGGGTCCGCGAGCAAGGTTGCCCTGAA
CTGGGGGTTGGGGGGAGCGCAGCAAAATGGCGGCTGTTCCCGAGTCTTGAATGGAAGACGCTTGTGAGGC
GGGCTGTGAGGTCGTTGAAACAAGGTGGGGGGCATGGTGGGCGGCAAGAACCCAAGGTCTTGAGCCCTTC
GCTAATGCGGGAAAGCTCTTATTCGGGTGAGATGGGCTGGGCACCATCTGGGGACCCTGACGTGAAGTTT
GTCACTGACTGGAGAACTCGGTTTGTCGTCTGTTGCGGGGGCGGCAGTTATGGCGGTGCCGTTGGGCAGT
GCACCCGTACCTTTGGGAGCGCGCGCCCTCGTCGTGTCGTGACGTCACCCGTTCTGTTGGCTTATAATGC
AGGGTGGGGCCACCTGCCGGTAGGTGTGCGGTAGGCTTTTCTCCGTCGCAGGACGCAGGGTTCGGGCCTA
GGGTAGGCTCTCCTGAATCGACAGGCGCCGGACCTCTGGTGAGGGGAGGGATAAGTGAGGCGTCAGTTTC
TTTGGTCGGTTTTATGTACCTATCTTCTTAAGTAGCTGAAGCTCCGGTTTTGAACTATGCGCTCGGGGTT
GGCGAGTGTGTTTTGTGAAGTTTTTTAGGCACCTTTTGAAATGTAATCATTTGGGTCAATATGTAATTTT
CAGTGTTAGACTTGTAAATTGTCCGCTAAATTCTGGCCGTTTTTGGCTTTTTTGTTAGACAACATGGGTA
AAAAGCCTGAACTCACCGCGACGTCTGTCGAGAAGTTTCTGATCGAAAAGTTCGACAGCGTCTCCGACCT
GATGCAGCTCTCGGAGGGCGAAGAATCTCGTGCTTTCAGCTTCGATGTAGGAGGGCGTGGATATGTCCTG
CGGGTAAATAGCTGCGCCGATGGTTTCTACAAAGATCGTTATGTTTATCGGCACTTTGCATCCGCCGCGC
TCCCGATTCCGGAAGTGCTTGACATTGGGGAGTTCAGCGAGAGCCTGACCTATTGCATCTCCCGCCGTGC
ACAGGGTGTCACGTTGCAAGACCTGCCTGAAACCGAACTGCCCGCTGTTCTGCAGCCGGTCGCGGAGGCA
ATGGATGCCATCGCTGCCGCCGATCTTAGCCAGACGAGCGGGTTCGGCCCATTCGGACCGCAAGGAATCG
GTCAATACACTACATGGCGTGATTTCATATGCGCGATTGCTGATCCCCATGTGTATCACTGGCAAACTGT
GATGGACGACACCGTCAGTGCGTCCGTCGCGCAGGCTCTCGATGAGCTGATGCTTTGGGCCGAGGACTGC
CCCGAAGTCCGGCACCTCGTGCACGCGGATTTCGGCTCCAACAATGTCCTGACGGACAATGGCCGCATAA
CAGCGGTCATTGACTGGAGCGAGGCGATGTTCGGGGATTCCCAATACGAGGTCGCCAACATCTTCTTCTG
GAGGCCGTGGTTGGCTTGTATGGAGCAGCAGACGCGCTACTTCGAGCGGAGGCATCCGGAGCTTGCAGGA
TCGCCCCGGCTCCGGGCGTATATGCTCCGCATTGGTCTTGACCAACTCTATCAGAGCTTGGTTGACGGCA
ATTTCGATGATGCAGCTTGGGCGCAGGGTCGATGCGACGCAATCGTCCGATCCGGAGCCGGGACTGTCGG
GCGTACACAAATCGCCCGCAGAAGCGCCGCCGTCTGGACCGATGGCTGTGTAGAAGTACTCGCCGATAGT
GGAAACCGACGCCCCAGCACTCGTCCGAGGGCAAAGGAATAAGCTAGTATGTAAGCCTAGTCTTAGATAA
TAAAATCGCTATCCATCGAAGATGGATGTGTGTTGGTTTTTTGTGTGTGTAACGCTAGGCGCGCCTGGTG
TACCGAGAACGATCCTCTCAGTGCGAGTCTCGACGATCCATATCGTTGCTTGGCAGTCAGCCAGTCGGAA
TCCAGCTTGGGACCCAGGAAGTCCAATCGTCAGATATTGTACTCAAGCCTGGTCACGGCAGCGTACCGAT
CTGTTTAAACCTAGATATTGATAGTCTGATCGGTCAACGTATAATCGAGTCCTAGCTTTTGCAAACATCT
ATCAAGAGACAGGATCAGCAGGAGGCTTTCGCATGAGTATTCAACATTTCCGTGTCGCCCTTATTCCCTT
TTTTGCGGCATTTTGCCTTCCTGTTTTTGCTCACCCAGAAACGCTGGTGAAAGTAAAAGATGCTGAAGAT
CAGTTGGGTGCGCGAGTGGGTTACATCGAACTGGATCTCAACAGCGGTAAGATCCTTGAGAGTTTTCGCC
CCGAAGAACGCTTTCCAATGATGAGCACTTTTAAAGTTCTGCTATGTGGCGCGGTATTATCCCGTATTGA
CGCCGGGCAAGAGCAACTCGGTCGCCGCATACACTATTCTCAGAATGACTTGGTTGAGTATTCACCAGTC
ACAGAAAAGCATCTTACGGATGGCATGACAGTAAGAGAATTATGCAGTGCTGCCATAACCATGAGTGATA
ACACTGCGGCCAACTTACTTCTGACAACGATTGGAGGACCGAAGGAGCTAACCGCTTTTTTGCACAACAT
GGGGGATCATGTAACTCGCCTTGATCGTTGGGAACCGGAGCTGAATGAAGCCATACCAAACGACGAGCGT
GACACCACGATGCCTGTAGCAATGGCAACAACCTTGCGTAAACTATTAACTGGCGAACTACTTACTCTAG
CTTCCCGGCAACAGTTGATAGACTGGATGGAGGCGGATAAAGTTGCAGGACCACTTCTGCGCTCGGCCCT
TCCGGCTGGCTGGTTTATTGCTGATAAATCTGGAGCCGGTGAGCGTGGGTCTCGCGGTATCATTGCAGCA
CTGGGGCCAGATGGTAAGCCCTCCCGTATCGTAGTTATCTACACGACGGGGAGTCAGGCAACTATGGATG
AACGAAATAGACAGATCGCTGAGATAGGTGCCTCACTGATTAAGCATTGGTAACCGATTCTAGGTGCATT
GGCGCAGAAAAAAATGCCTGATGCGACGCTGCGCGTCTTATACTCCCACATATGCCAGATTCAGCAACGG
ATACGGCTTCCCCAACTTGCCCACTTCCATACGTGTCCTCCTTACCAGAAATTTATCCTTAAGATCCCGA
ATCGTTTAAACTCGACTCTGGCTCTATCGAATCTCCGTCGTTTCGAGCTTACGCGAACAGCCGTGGCGCT
CATTTGCTCGTCGGGCATCGAATCTCGTCAGCTATCGTCAGCTTACCTTTTTGGCAGCGATCGCGGCTCC
CGACATCTTGGACCATTAGCTCCACAGGTATCTTCTTCCCTCTAGTGGTCATAACAGCAGCTTCAGCTAC
CTCTCAATTCAAAAAACCCCTCAAGACCCGTTTAGAGGCCCCAAGGGGTTATGCTATCAATCGTTGCGTT
ACACACACAAAAAACCAACACACATCCATCTTCGATGGATAGCGATTTTATTATCTAACTGCTGATCGAG
TGTAGCCAGATCTAGTAATCAATTACGGGGTCATTAGTTCATAGCCCATATATGGAGTTCCG
